>Addgene plasmid #43111 | I-GCCA | depositor partial sequence | sequence record 58376 | I-GCCA sequence 424 bps
CGTCTCCTGACCCCAGAGCAGGTCGTGGCAATCGCGAGCAATAACGGCGGAAAACAGGCTTTGGAAACGG
TGCAGAGGCTCCTTCCAGTGCTGTGCCAAGCGCACGGACTCACCCCAGAGCAGGTCGTGGCGATCGCAAG
CCACGACGGAGGAAAGCAAGCCTTGGAAACAGTACAGAGGCTGTTGCCTGTGCTGTGCCAAGCGCACGGC
CTCACCCCAGAGCAGGTCGTGGCGATCGCAAGCCACGACGGAGGAAAGCAAGCCTTGGAAACAGTACAGA
GGCTGTTGCCTGTGCTGTGCCAAGCGCACGGATTAACCCCAGAGCAGGTCGTGGCAATCGCCTCCAACAT
TGGCGGGAAACAGGCACTCGAGACTGTCCAGCGCCTGCTTCCCGTGCTGTGCCAAGCGCACGGCTTAAGA
GACG
