>Addgene plasmid #43111 | I-GCCA | addgene partial sequence | sequence record 60347 | M13-F20 5'-TGTAAAACGACGGCCAGT-3'
CTATAGGGCGAATTGGGCCCTCTAGATGCATGCTCGAGCGGCCGCCAGTGTGATGGATATCTGCAGAATT
CGCCCTTATATAGATGCCGTCCTAGCGCGTCTCCTGACCCCAGAGCAGGTCGTGGCAATCGCGAGCAATA
ACGGCGGAAAACAGGCTTTGGAAACGGTGCAGAGGCTCCTTCCAGTGCTGTGCCAAGCGCACGGACTCAC
CCCAGAGCAGGTCGTGGCGATCGCAAGCCACGACGGAGGAAAGCAAGCCTTGGAAACAGTACAGAGGCTG
TTGCCTGTGCTGTGCCAAGCGCACGGCCTCACCCCAGAGCAGGTCGTGGCGATCGCAAGCCACGACGGAG
GAAAGCAAGCCTTGGAAACAGTACAGAGGCTGTTGCCTGTGCTGTGCCAAGCGCACGGATTAACCCCAGA
GCAGGTCGTGGCAATCGCCTCCAACATTGGCGGGAAACAGGCACTCGAGACTGTCCAGCGCCTGCTTCCC
GTGCTGTGCCAAGCGCACGGCTTAAGAGACGTGGGCACAGGAAAGATACTTAAGGGCGAATTCCAGCACA
CTGGCGGCCGTTACTAGTGGATCCGAGCTCGGTACCAAGCTTGATGCATAGCTTGAGTATTCTATAGTGT
CACCTAAATAGCTTGGCGTAATCATGGTCATAGCTGTTTCCTGTGTGAAATTGTTATCCGCTCACAATTC
CACACAACATACGAGCCGGAAGCATAAAGTGTAAAGCCTGGGGTGCCTAATGAGTGAGCTAACTCACATT
AATTGCGTTGCGCTCACTGCCCGCTTTCCAGTCGGGAAACCTGTCGTGCCAGCTGCATTAATGAATCGGC
CAACGCGCGGGGAGAGGCGGTTTGCGTATTGGGCGCTCTTCCGCTTCCTCGCTCACTGACTCGCTGCGCT
CGGTCGTTCGGCTGCGGCGAGCGGTATCAGC
