[The description below was written by a language model from this plasmid's Addgene catalogue record.]
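Description:
I-GCCA is a bacterial cloning plasmid built on the commercial pCRII-TOPO backbone (about 4.0 kb without insert), into which a 424 bp synthetic insert was introduced by TOPO cloning. It is a high-copy plasmid propagated in E. coli and carries both ampicillin and kanamycin resistance, consistent with the dual markers of the pCRII-TOPO vector. The insert lies between T7 and M13-reverse priming sites, which are listed for sequence verification. The vector type is given simply as bacterial cloning, and no mammalian promoter, reporter or expression element is recorded, so the plasmid appears to act as a storage and supply vehicle for its insert rather than as an expression construct.

The record does not spell out what the insert encodes beyond its name and synthetic origin. The associated publication describes a TALEN genome-editing system for generating human stem cell-based disease models. In that context, the name plausibly denotes a pre-assembled block of TAL effector repeat modules recognising the four-base DNA sequence G-C-C-A, with the "I" prefix possibly marking its position or series in a hierarchical assembly scheme. The 424 bp insert size is roughly what four TAL repeats of about 34 amino acids each would occupy. This reading is an inference from the name, size and publication title, not something the catalogue fields state. No feature table was supplied, so the repeat-variable residues, flanking restriction or assembly sites, and insert orientation cannot be described. On this interpretation, the plasmid would be one member of a library of modular parts that are combined to build custom TALEN DNA-binding arrays for targeted genome editing.
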