Addgene plasmid #43111: I-GCCA
Depositing lab: Chad Cowan & Kiran Musunuru. Depositing organization: Harvard University. Publication: A TALEN Genome-Editing System for Generating Human Stem Cell-Based Disease Models. Ding Q, Lee YK, Schaefer EA, Peters DT, Veres A, Kim K, Kuperwasser N, Motola DL, Meissner TB, Hendriks WT, Trevisan M, Gupta RM, Moisan A, Banks E, Friesen M, Schinzel RT, Xia F, Tang A, Xia Y, Figueroa E, Wann A, Ahfeldt T, Daheron L, Zhang F, Rubin LL, Peng LF, Chung RT, Musunuru K, Cowan CA. Cell Stem Cell. 2012 Dec 12. pii: S1934-5909(12)00645-5. doi: 10.1016/j.stem.2012.11.011. PubMed 23246482.
Backbone
  Vector backbone: pCRII-TOPO
  Backbone manufacturer: Invitrogen
  Backbone size w/o insert (bp): 3973
  Vector type: Bacterial Cloning
Growth in bacteria
  Bacterial resistance: Ampicillin and Kanamycin, 100 & 50 μg/mL
  Growth temperature: 37°C
  Growth strain: Top10
  Copy number: High Copy
Gene/Insert
  Gene/Insert name: I-GCCA
  Species: Synthetic
  Insert size (bp): 424
  Cloning method: TOPO Cloning
  Sequencing primers: 5′ T7; 3′ M13-rev
Terms and licenses: Academic/Nonprofit Terms; Industry Terms: Not Available to Industry
How to cite: I-GCCA was a gift from Chad Cowan & Kiran Musunuru (Addgene plasmid # 43111 ; http://n2t.net/addgene:43111 ; RRID:Addgene_43111)
